>Addgene plasmid #47163 | TAL3444 | depositor partial sequence | sequence record 67250 | Insert sequence
ATGGACTACAAAGACCATGACGGTGATTATAAAGATCATGACATCGATTACAAGGATGACGATGACAAGA
TGGCCCCCAAGAAGAAGAGGAAGGTGGGCATTCACCGCGGGGTACCTATGGTGGACTTGAGGACACTCGG
TTATTCGCAACAGCAACAGGAGAAAATCAAGCCTAAGGTCAGGAGCACCGTCGCGCAACACCACGAGGCG
CTTGTGGGGCATGGCTTCACTCATGCGCATATTGTCGCGCTTTCACAGCACCCTGCGGCGCTTGGGACGG
TGGCTGTCAAATACCAAGATATGATTGCGGCCCTGCCCGAAGCCACGCACGAGGCAATTGTAGGGGTCGG
TAAACAGTGGTCGGGAGCGCGAGCACTTGAGGCGCTGCTGACTGTGGCGGGTGAGCTTAGGGGGCCTCCG
CTCCAGCTCGACACCGGGCAGCTGCTGAAGATCGCGAAGAGAGGGGGAGTAACAGCGGTAGAGGCAGTGC
ACGCCTGGCGCAATGCGCTCACCGGGGCCCCCTTGAACCTGACCCCAGACCAGGTAGTCGCAATCGCGTC
ACATGACGGGGGAAAGCAAGCCCTGGAAACCGTGCAAAGGTTGTTGCCGGTCCTTTGTCAAGACCACGGC
CTTACACCGGAGCAAGTCGTGGCCATTGCATCCCACGACGGTGGCAAACAGGCTCTTGAGACGGTTCAGA
GACTTCTCCCAGTTCTCTGTCAAGCCCACGGGCTGACTCCCGATCAAGTTGTAGCGATTGCGTCGAACAT
TGGAGGGAAACAAGCATTGGAGACTGTCCAACGGCTCCTTCCCGTGTTGTGTCAAGCCCACGGTTTGACG
CCTGCACAAGTGGTCGCCATCGCCAACAACAACGGCGGTAAGCAGGCGCTGGAAACAGTACAGCGCCTGC
TGCCTGTACTGTGCCAGGATCATGGACTGACCCCAGACCAGGTAGTCGCAATCGCGAACAATAATGGGGG
AAAGCAAGCCCTGGAAACCGTGCAAAGGTTGTTGCCGGTCCTTTGTCAAGACCACGGCCTTACACCGGAG
CAAGTCGTGGCCATTGCAAGCAATGGGGGTGGCAAACAGGCTCTTGAGACGGTTCAGAGACTTCTCCCAG
TTCTCTGTCAAGCCCACGGGCTGACTCCCGATCAAGTTGTAGCGATTGCGAATAACAATGGAGGGAAACA
AGCATTGGAGACTGTCCAACGGCTCCTTCCCGTGTTGTGTCAAGCCCACGGTTTGACGCCTGCACAAGTG
GTCGCCATCGCCTCGAATGGCGGCGGTAAGCAGGCGCTGGAAACAGTACAGCGCCTGCTGCCTGTACTGT
GCCAGGATCATGGACTGACCCCAGACCAGGTAGTCGCAATCGCGTCGAACATTGGGGGAAAGCAAGCCCT
GGAAACCGTGCAAAGGTTGTTGCCGGTCCTTTGTCAAGACCACGGCCTTACACCGGAGCAAGTCGTGGCC
ATTGCATCCCACGACGGTGGCAAACAGGCTCTTGAGACGGTTCAGAGACTTCTCCCAGTTCTCTGTCAAG
CCCACGGGCTGACTCCCGATCAAGTTGTAGCGATTGCGTCGCATGACGGAGGGAAACAAGCATTGGAGAC
TGTCCAACGGCTCCTTCCCGTGTTGTGTCAAGCCCACGGTTTGACGCCTGCACAAGTGGTCGCCATCGCC
AGCCATGATGGCGGTAAGCAGGCGCTGGAAACAGTACAGCGCCTGCTGCCTGTACTGTGCCAGGATCATG
GACTGACCCCAGACCAGGTAGTCGCAATCGCGAACAATAATGGGGGAAAGCAAGCCCTGGAAACCGTGCA
AAGGTTGTTGCCGGTCCTTTGTCAAGACCACGGCCTTACACCGGAGCAAGTCGTGGCCATTGCAAGCAAT
GGGGGTGGCAAACAGGCTCTTGAGACGGTTCAGAGACTTCTCCCAGTTCTCTGTCAAGCCCACGGGCTGA
CTCCCGATCAAGTTGTAGCGATTGCGTCGAACATTGGAGGGAAACAAGCATTGGAGACTGTCCAACGGCT
CCTTCCCGTGTTGTGTCAAGCCCACGGTTTGACGCCTGCACAAGTGGTCGCCATCGCCAGCCATGATGGC
GGTAAGCAGGCGCTGGAAACAGTACAGCGCCTGCTGCCTGTACTGTGCCAGGATCATGGACTGACACCCG
AACAGGTGGTCGCCATTGCTTCCCACGACGGAGGACGGCCAGCCTTGGAG
