>Addgene plasmid #47163 | TAL3444 | addgene partial sequence | sequence record 68674 | JDS-TALEN-F 5'-TAGGGGTCGGTAAACAGTGG-3'
ACTGTGGCGGGTGAGCTTAGGGGGCCTCCGCTCCAGCTCGACACCGGGCAGCTGCTGAAGATCGCGAAGA
GAGGGGGAGTAACAGCGGTAGAGGCAGTGCACGCCTGGCGCAATGCGCTCACCGGGGCCCCCTTGAACCT
GACCCCAGACCAGGTAGTCGCAATCGCGTCACATGACGGGGGAAAGCAAGCCCTGGAAACCGTGCAAAGG
TTGTTGCCGGTCCTTTGTCAAGACCACGGCCTTACACCGGAGCAAGTCGTGGCCATTGCATCCCACGACG
GTGGCAAACAGGCTCTTGAGACGGTTCAGAGACTTCTCCCAGTTCTCTGTCAAGCCCACGGGCTGACTCC
CGATCAAGTTGTAGCGATTGCGTCGAACATTGGAGGGAAACAAGCATTGGAGACTGTCCAACGGCTCCTT
CCCGTGTTGTGTCAAGCCCACGGTTTGACGCCTGCACAAGTGGTCGCCATCGCCAACAACAACGGCGGTA
AGCAGGCGCTGGAAACAGTACAGCGCCTGCTGCCTGTACTGTGCCAGGATCATGGACTGACCCCAGACCA
GGTAGTCGCAATCGCGAACAATAATGGGGGAAAGCAAGCCCTGGAAACCGTGCAAAGGTTGTTGCCGGTC
CTTTGTCAAGACCACGGCCTTACACCGGAGCAAGTCGTGGCCATTGCAAGCAATGGGGGTGGCAAACAGG
CTCTTGAGACGGTTCAGAGACTTCTCCCAGTTCTCTGTCAAGCCCACGGGCTGACTCCCGATCAAGTTGT
AGCGATTGCG
