[The description below was written by a language model from this plasmid's Addgene catalogue record.]
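Description:
TAL3444 is a TALEN expression plasmid built on the JDS71 backbone, a mammalian expression vector that also carries a T7 promoter. It encodes the "left" monomer of a TAL effector nuclease pair directed against the zebrafish (D. rerio) GRIN2B gene, as part of a set of nucleases prepared for the zebrafish community. The plasmid is maintained in E. coli as a high-copy construct under ampicillin selection. The record does not name the origin of replication, and no feature table is provided, so the description rests on the catalogue fields alone.

The insert of about 1.4 kb is an engineered array of TAL effector repeats that specifies recognition of one half-site in GRIN2B. It was placed into the roughly 6.4 kb backbone through BsmBI sites that were destroyed during cloning, as is typical of type IIS assembly, which joins the array seamlessly and in frame with backbone-encoded sequences. The backbone supplies an N-terminal 3X Flag epitope for detection and a C-terminal wild-type FokI nuclease domain. Because FokI cleaves only as a dimer, this left monomer must be used with a matching right-hand TALEN that binds the opposite strand nearby, so that the two nuclease domains meet over the spacer and make a double-strand break. Error-prone repair of that break can produce disruptive insertions or deletions.

The CMV promoter drives expression in transfected cells, and the sequencing primer sites suggest a BGH terminator region downstream. The T7 promoter should allow in vitro transcription of TALEN mRNA, which suits delivery by embryo injection, in line with the associated work on targeted gene disruption in somatic zebrafish cells.
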