Addgene plasmid #47163: TAL3444
Depositing lab: Keith Joung. Depositing organization: Massachusetts General Hospital. Publication: Targeted gene disruption in somatic zebrafish cells using engineered TALENs. Sander JD, Cade L, Khayter C, Reyon D, Peterson RT, Joung JK, Yeh JR. Nat Biotechnol. 2011 Aug 5;29(8):697-8. doi: 10.1038/nbt.1934. PubMed 21822241.
Backbone
  Vector backbone: JDS71
  Backbone manufacturer: Addgene plasmid #32287
  Backbone size w/o insert (bp): 6447
  Vector type: Mammalian Expression ; T7
Growth in bacteria
  Bacterial resistance: Ampicillin, 100 μg/mL
  Growth temperature: 37°C
  Growth strain: XL1 Blue
  Copy number: High Copy
Gene/Insert
  Gene/Insert name: ZebrafishCommunity-GRIN2B-left (alt name: GRIN2B)
  Species: D. rerio (zebrafish)
  Insert size (bp): 1430
  Promoter: CMV
  Tag / fusion protein: 3X Flag (N terminal on backbone); WT FOKI (C terminal on backbone)
  Cloning method: Restriction Enzyme; 5′ cloning site BsmBI (destroyed during cloning); 3′ cloning site BsmBI (destroyed during cloning)
  Sequencing primers: 5′ CMV-F; 3′ BGH-rev
Terms and licenses: Academic/Nonprofit Terms; Industry Terms: Not Available to Industry
Depositor comments: Target binding site: TCCAGGTGTACCCGTACC It is strongly recommended that users perform a diagnostic digest to verify this plasmid prior to use. For example, a double digest of the plasmid with BamHI and KpnI should result in two bands at 2.3kb and 5.8kb.
How to cite: TAL3444 was a gift from Keith Joung (Addgene plasmid # 47163 ; http://n2t.net/addgene:47163 ; RRID:Addgene_47163)
